Addgene plasmid #75645: CDK6 gRNA (BRDN0001147855)
Purpose: 3rd generation lentiviral gRNA plasmid targeting human CDK6
Depositing lab: John Doench & David Root. Depositing organization: Broad Institute. Publication: Optimized sgRNA design to maximize activity and minimize off-target effects of CRISPR-Cas9. Doench JG, Fusi N, Sullender M, Hegde M, Vaimberg EW, Donovan KF, Smith I, Tothova Z, Wilen C, Orchard R, Virgin HW, Listgarten J, Root DE. Nat Biotechnol. 2016 Jan 18. doi: 10.1038/nbt.3437. PubMed 26780180.
Backbone
  Vector backbone: lentiGuide-Puro
  Backbone manufacturer: Zhang Lab (Addgene plasmid # 52963)
  Vector type: Mammalian Expression, Lentiviral, CRISPR
  Selectable markers: Puromycin
Growth in bacteria
  Bacterial resistance: Ampicillin, 100 μg/mL
  Growth temperature: 37°C
  Growth strain: DH5alpha
  Copy number: High Copy
Gene/Insert
  Gene/Insert name: CDK6 (alt names: CDK6; NM_001145306.1)
  gRNA/shRNA sequence: GCCCGCGACTTGAAGAACGG
  Species: H. sapiens (human)
  Entrez Gene: CDK6 (a.k.a. MCPH12, PLSTIRE)
  Promoter: hU6
  Cloning method: Unknown
  Sequencing primers: 5′ U6-F; 3′ pS2-R
Terms and licenses: Academic/Nonprofit Terms; Industry Terms: Not Available to Industry
Depositor comments: The gRNA was designed to target the following Genbank reference sequence(s): NM_001145306.1,NM_001259.6. Note that this plasmid does NOT contain Cas9. It should be used in conjunction with lentiCas9-Blast (Addgene #52962) or otherwise with cell lines already expressing Cas9. Browse the full kinome gRNA library at http://www.addgene.org/pooled-library/broadgpp-human-kinome/ or visit http://www.broadinstitute.org/rnai/public/ for detailed protocols and information.
How to cite: CDK6 gRNA (BRDN0001147855) was a gift from John Doench & David Root (Addgene plasmid # 75645 ; http://n2t.net/addgene:75645 ; RRID:Addgene_75645)
