[The description below was written by a language model from this plasmid's Addgene catalogue record and pLannotate feature annotations shown in this document.]
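Description:
CDK6 gRNA (BRDN0001147855) is a third-generation lentiviral guide RNA plasmid built on the lentiGuide-Puro backbone and designed to direct Streptococcus pyogenes Cas9 to the human CDK6 gene. In bacteria it is maintained as a high-copy plasmid through a ColE1/pUC-type origin and selected with ampicillin via the β-lactamase gene. An f1 origin, an SV40 origin and remnants of lac and phage promoter sequences are also carried over from the backbone.

The lentiviral transfer cassette begins with an RSV promoter fused to a truncated HIV-1 5' LTR, which makes genomic RNA production Tat-independent. It is followed by the Ψ packaging signal, a gag fragment, the Rev response element and a cPPT/CTS, and ends with a self-inactivating ΔU3 3' LTR. Within this cassette, a human U6 RNA polymerase III promoter drives the CDK6-specific spacer joined to the Cas9 gRNA scaffold. Downstream, an EF-1α core promoter with its intron A expresses puromycin N-acetyltransferase, allowing puromycin selection of transduced mammalian cells, and a WPRE enhances transcript expression.

The plasmid does not encode Cas9, so it is intended for use together with a separate Cas9-expressing lentivector or in cells that already express Cas9, where it produces targeted cleavage and knockout of CDK6. The guide was designed against two CDK6 reference transcripts and belongs to a human kinome gRNA collection associated with work on optimized sgRNA design for improved on-target activity and reduced off-target effects.
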