Features (pLannotate 1.2.2; 29 found; start..end, strand, type, name):
     14..80      +  CDS            small t antigen (fragment): SV40 (simian virus 40) small t antigen
    106..317     +  promoter       EF-1α core promoter: core promoter for human elongation factor EF-1α
    318..1256    +  intron         EF-1α intron A: intron upstream of the start codon of human EF-1α
   1278..1877    +  CDS            PuroR (fragment): puromycin N-acetyltransferase; pac from Streptomyces; confers resistance to puromycin
   1893..2481    +  misc_feature   WPRE: woodchuck hepatitis virus posttranscriptional regulatory element
   2532..2551    +  misc_feature   cPPT/CTS (fragment): central polypurine tract and central termination sequence of HIV-1
   2553..2786    +  LTR            3' LTR (ΔU3): self-inactivating 3' long terminal repeat (LTR) from HIV-1
   2864..2985    +  polyA_signal   SV40 poly(A) signal: SV40 polyadenylation signal
   3025..3160    +  rep_origin     SV40 ori: SV40 origin of replication
   3181..3199    -  promoter       T7 promoter: promoter for bacteriophage T7 RNA polymerase
   3207..3362    +  CDS            lacZα (fragment): LacZα fragment of β-galactosidase; lacZ fragment
   3367..3795    +  rep_origin     f1 ori (sequence partly withheld): f1 bacteriophage origin of replication; arrow indicates direction of (+) strand synthesis
   3848..3952    +  promoter       AmpR promoter: bla
   3953..4813    +  CDS            AmpR: β-lactamase; bla; confers resistance to ampicillin, carbenicillin, and related antibiotics
   4984..5572    +  rep_origin     ori: high-copy-number ColE1/pMB1/pBR322/pUC origin of replication
   5755..5847    +  CDS            lacI (fragment): lac repressor; lacI; The lac repressor binds to the lac operator to inhibit transcription in E. coli. This inhibition can be relieved by adding lactose or isopropyl-β-D-thiogalactopyranoside (IPTG).
   5860..5881    +  protein_bind   CAP binding site: CAP binding activates transcription in the presence of cAMP. E. coli catabolite activator protein
   5896..5926    +  promoter       lac promoter: promoter for the E. coli lac operon
   5934..5950    +  protein_bind   lac operator: The lac repressor binds to the lac operator to inhibit transcription in E. coli. This inhibition can be relieved by adding lactose or isopropyl-β-D-thiogalactopyranoside (IPTG). lac repressor encoded by lacI
   5995..6013    +  promoter       T3 promoter: promoter for bacteriophage T3 RNA polymerase
   6041..6267    +  promoter       RSV promoter: Rous sarcoma virus enhancer/promoter
   6268..6448    +  LTR            5' LTR (truncated): truncated 5' long terminal repeat (LTR) from HIV-1
   6495..6620    +  misc_feature   HIV-1 Ψ: packaging signal of human immunodeficiency virus type 1
   6604..6967    +  CDS            HIV-1 gag (fragment): gag protein from human immunodeficiency virus 1; gag
   7113..7346    +  misc_feature   RRE: The Rev response element (RRE) of HIV-1 allows for Rev-dependent mRNA export from the nucleus to the cytoplasm.
   7723..7749    +  CDS            Rev (fragment): human immunodeficiency virus 1 (HIV-1) Rev protein; rev; enhances nuclear export of unspliced and incompletely spliced viral mRNAs
   7753..7993    +  promoter       U6 promoter: RNA polymerase III promoter for human U6 snRNA
   8023..8098    +  misc_RNA       gRNA scaffold: guide RNA scaffold for the Streptococcus pyogenes CRISPR/Cas9 system
   8154..8271    +  misc_feature   cPPT/CTS: central polypurine tract and central termination sequence of HIV-1
>Addgene plasmid #75645 | CDK6 gRNA (BRDN0001147855) | addgene full sequence | sequence record 184284 | Addgene Assembled Sequence
CCCGGGTGCAAAGATGGATAAAGTTTTAAACAGAGAGGAATCTTTGCAGCTAATGGACCTTCTAGGTCTT
GAAAGGAGTGGGAATTGGCTCCGGTGCCCGTCAGTGGGCAGAGCGCACATCGCCCACAGTCCCCGAGAAG
TTGGGGGGAGGGGTCGGCAATTGATCCGGTGCCTAGAGAAGGTGGCGCGGGGTAAACTGGGAAAGTGATG
TCGTGTACTGGCTCCGCCTTTTTCCCGAGGGTGGGGGAGAACCGTATATAAGTGCAGTAGTCGCCGTGAA
CGTTCTTTTTCGCAACGGGTTTGCCGCCAGAACACAGGTAAGTGCCGTGTGTGGTTCCCGCGGGCCTGGC
CTCTTTACGGGTTATGGCCCTTGCGTGCCTTGAATTACTTCCACCTGGCTGCAGTACGTGATTCTTGATC
CCGAGCTTCGGGTTGGAAGTGGGTGGGAGAGTTCGAGGCCTTGCGCTTAAGGAGCCCCTTCGCCTCGTGC
TTGAGTTGAGGCCTGGCCTGGGCGCTGGGGCCGCCGCGTGCGAATCTGGTGGCACCTTCGCGCCTGTCTC
GCTGCTTTCGATAAGTCTCTAGCCATTTAAAATTTTTGATGACCTGCTGCGACGCTTTTTTTCTGGCAAG
ATAGTCTTGTAAATGCGGGCCAAGATCTGCACACTGGTATTTCGGTTTTTGGGGCCGCGGGCGGCGACGG
GGCCCGTGCGTCCCAGCGCACATGTTCGGCGAGGCGGGGCCTGCGAGCGCGGCCACCGAGAATCGGACGG
GGGTAGTCTCAAGCTGGCCGGCCTGCTCTGGTGCCTGGCCTCGCGCCGCCGTGTATCGCCCCGCCCTGGG
CGGCAAGGCTGGCCCGGTCGGCACCAGTTGCGTGAGCGGAAAGATGGCCGCTTCCCGGCCCTGCTGCAGG
GAGCTCAAAATGGAGGACGCGGCGCTCGGGAGAGCGGGCGGGTGAGTCACCCACACAAAGGAAAAGGGCC
TTTCCGTCCTCAGCCGTCGCTTCATGTGACTCCACGGAGTACCGGGCGCCGTCCAGGCACCTCGATTAGT
TCTCGAGCTTTTGGAGTACGTCGTCTTTAGGTTGGGGGGAGGGGTTTTATGCGATGGAGTTTCCCCACAC
TGAGTGGGTGGAGACTGAAGTTAGGCCAGCTTGGCACTTGATGTAATTCTCCTTGGAATTTGCCCTTTTT
GAGTTTGGATCTTGGTTCATTCTCAAGCCTCAGACAGTGGTTCAAAGTTTTTTTCTTCCATTTCAGGTGT
CGTGACGTACGGCCACCATGACCGAGTACAAGCCCACGGTGCGCCTCGCCACCCGCGACGACGTCCCCAG
GGCCGTACGCACCCTCGCCGCCGCGTTCGCCGACTACCCCGCCACGCGCCACACCGTCGATCCGGACCGC
CACATCGAGCGGGTCACCGAGCTGCAAGAACTCTTCCTCACGCGCGTCGGGCTCGACATCGGCAAGGTGT
GGGTCGCGGACGACGGCGCCGCCGTGGCGGTCTGGACCACGCCGGAGAGCGTCGAAGCGGGGGCGGTGTT
CGCCGAGATCGGCCCGCGCATGGCCGAGTTGAGCGGTTCCCGGCTGGCCGCGCAGCAACAGATGGAAGGC
CTCCTGGCGCCGCACCGGCCCAAGGAGCCCGCGTGGTTCCTGGCCACCGTCGGAGTCTCGCCCGACCACC
AGGGCAAGGGTCTGGGCAGCGCCGTCGTGCTCCCCGGAGTGGAGGCGGCCGAGCGCGCCGGGGTGCCCGC
CTTCCTGGAGACCTCCGCGCCCCGCAACCTCCCCTTCTACGAGCGGCTCGGCTTCACCGTCACCGCCGAC
GTCGAGGTGCCCGAAGGACCGCGCACCTGGTGCATGACCCGCAAGCCCGGTGCCTGAACGCGTTAAGTCG
ACAATCAACCTCTGGATTACAAAATTTGTGAAAGATTGACTGGTATTCTTAACTATGTTGCTCCTTTTAC
GCTATGTGGATACGCTGCTTTAATGCCTTTGTATCATGCTATTGCTTCCCGTATGGCTTTCATTTTCTCC
TCCTTGTATAAATCCTGGTTGCTGTCTCTTTATGAGGAGTTGTGGCCCGTTGTCAGGCAACGTGGCGTGG
TGTGCACTGTGTTTGCTGACGCAACCCCCACTGGTTGGGGCATTGCCACCACCTGTCAGCTCCTTTCCGG
GACTTTCGCTTTCCCCCTCCCTATTGCCACGGCGGAACTCATCGCCGCCTGCCTTGCCCGCTGCTGGACA
GGGGCTCGGCTGTTGGGCACTGACAATTCCGTGGTGTTGTCGGGGAAATCATCGTCCTTTCCTTGGCTGC
TCGCCTGTGTTGCCACCTGGATTCTGCGCGGGACGTCCTTCTGCTACGTCCCTTCGGCCCTCAATCCAGC
GGACCTTCCTTCCCGCGGCCTGCTGCCGGCTCTGCGGCCTCTTCCGCGTCTTCGCCTTCGCCCTCAGACG
AGTCGGATCTCCCTTTGGGCCGCCTCCCCGCGTCGACTTTAAGACCAATGACTTACAAGGCAGCTGTAGA
TCTTAGCCACTTTTTAAAAGAAAAGGGGGGACTGGAAGGGCTAATTCACTCCCAACGAAGACAAGATCTG
CTTTTTGCTTGTACTGGGTCTCTCTGGTTAGACCAGATCTGAGCCTGGGAGCTCTCTGGCTAACTAGGGA
ACCCACTGCTTAAGCCTCAATAAAGCTTGCCTTGAGTGCTTCAAGTAGTGTGTGCCCGTCTGTTGTGTGA
CTCTGGTAACTAGAGATCCCTCAGACCCTTTTAGTCAGTGTGGAAAATCTCTAGCAGTACGTATAGTAGT
TCATGTCATCTTATTATTCAGTATTTATAACTTGCAAAGAAATGAATATCAGAGAGTGAGAGGAACTTGT
TTATTGCAGCTTATAATGGTTACAAATAAAGCAATAGCATCACAAATTTCACAAATAAAGCATTTTTTTC
ACTGCATTCTAGTTGTGGTTTGTCCAAACTCATCAATGTATCTTATCATGTCTGGCTCTAGCTATCCCGC
CCCTAACTCCGCCCATCCCGCCCCTAACTCCGCCCAGTTCCGCCCATTCTCCGCCCCATGGCTGACTAAT
TTTTTTTATTTATGCAGAGGCCGAGGCCGCCTCGGCCTCTGAGCTATTCCAGAAGTAGTGAGGAGGCTTT
TTTGGAGGCCTAGGGACGTACCCAATTCGCCCTATAGTGAGTCGTATTACGCGCGCTCACTGGCCGTCGT
TTTACAACGTCGTGACTGGGAAAACCCTGGCGTTACCCAACTTAATCGCCTTGCAGCACATCCCCCTTTC
GCCAGCTGGCGTAATAGCGAAGAGGCCCGCACCGATCGCCCTTCCCAACAGTTGCGCAGCCTGAATGGCG
AATGGG
[124 nt withheld, positions 3367-3490]
C
[91 nt withheld, positions 3492-3582]
A
[49 nt withheld, positions 3584-3632]
CCTTTGACGTTGGAGTCCACGTTCTTT
[37 nt withheld, positions 3660-3696]
ACCCTATCTCGGTCTATTCTTTTGATTTATAAGGGATTTTGCCGATTTCGGCCTATTGGTTAAAAAATGA
GCTGATTTAACAAAAATTTAACGCGAATTTTAACAAAATATTAACGCTTACAATTTAGGTGGCACTTTTC
GGGGAAATGTGCGCGGAACCCCTATTTGTTTATTTTTCTAAATACATTCAAATATGTATCCGCTCATGAG
ACAATAACCCTGATAAATGCTTCAATAATATTGAAAAAGGAAGAGTATGAGTATTCAACATTTCCGTGTC
GCCCTTATTCCCTTTTTTGCGGCATTTTGCCTTCCTGTTTTTGCTCACCCAGAAACGCTGGTGAAAGTAA
AAGATGCTGAAGATCAGTTGGGTGCACGAGTGGGTTACATCGAACTGGATCTCAACAGCGGTAAGATCCT
TGAGAGTTTTCGCCCCGAAGAACGTTTTCCAATGATGAGCACTTTTAAAGTTCTGCTATGTGGCGCGGTA
TTATCCCGTATTGACGCCGGGCAAGAGCAACTCGGTCGCCGCATACACTATTCTCAGAATGACTTGGTTG
AGTACTCACCAGTCACAGAAAAGCATCTTACGGATGGCATGACAGTAAGAGAATTATGCAGTGCTGCCAT
AACCATGAGTGATAACACTGCGGCCAACTTACTTCTGACAACGATCGGAGGACCGAAGGAGCTAACCGCT
TTTTTGCACAACATGGGGGATCATGTAACTCGCCTTGATCGTTGGGAACCGGAGCTGAATGAAGCCATAC
CAAACGACGAGCGTGACACCACGATGCCTGTAGCAATGGCAACAACGTTGCGCAAACTATTAACTGGCGA
ACTACTTACTCTAGCTTCCCGGCAACAATTAATAGACTGGATGGAGGCGGATAAAGTTGCAGGACCACTT
CTGCGCTCGGCCCTTCCGGCTGGCTGGTTTATTGCTGATAAATCTGGAGCCGGTGAGCGTGGGTCTCGCG
GTATCATTGCAGCACTGGGGCCAGATGGTAAGCCCTCCCGTATCGTAGTTATCTACACGACGGGGAGTCA
GGCAACTATGGATGAACGAAATAGACAGATCGCTGAGATAGGTGCCTCACTGATTAAGCATTGGTAACTG
TCAGACCAAGTTTACTCATATATACTTTAGATTGATTTAAAACTTCATTTTTAATTTAAAAGGATCTAGG
TGAAGATCCTTTTTGATAATCTCATGACCAAAATCCCTTAACGTGAGTTTTCGTTCCACTGAGCGTCAGA
CCCCGTAGAAAAGATCAAAGGATCTTCTTGAGATCCTTTTTTTCTGCGCGTAATCTGCTGCTTGCAAACA
AAAAAACCACCGCTACCAGCGGTGGTTTGTTTGCCGGATCAAGAGCTACCAACTCTTTTTCCGAAGGTAA
CTGGCTTCAGCAGAGCGCAGATACCAAATACTGTTCTTCTAGTGTAGCCGTAGTTAGGCCACCACTTCAA
GAACTCTGTAGCACCGCCTACATACCTCGCTCTGCTAATCCTGTTACCAGTGGCTGCTGCCAGTGGCGAT
AAGTCGTGTCTTACCGGGTTGGACTCAAGACGATAGTTACCGGATAAGGCGCAGCGGTCGGGCTGAACGG
GGGGTTCGTGCACACAGCCCAGCTTGGAGCGAACGACCTACACCGAACTGAGATACCTACAGCGTGAGCT
ATGAGAAAGCGCCACGCTTCCCGAAGGGAGAAAGGCGGACAGGTATCCGGTAAGCGGCAGGGTCGGAACA
GGAGAGCGCACGAGGGAGCTTCCAGGGGGAAACGCCTGGTATCTTTATAGTCCTGTCGGGTTTCGCCACC
TCTGACTTGAGCGTCGATTTTTGTGATGCTCGTCAGGGGGGCGGAGCCTATGGAAAAACGCCAGCAACGC
GGCCTTTTTACGGTTCCTGGCCTTTTGCTGGCCTTTTGCTCACATGTTCTTTCCTGCGTTATCCCCTGAT
TCTGTGGATAACCGTATTACCGCCTTTGAGTGAGCTGATACCGCTCGCCGCAGCCGAACGACCGAGCGCA
GCGAGTCAGTGAGCGAGGAAGCGGAAGAGCGCCCAATACGCAAACCGCCTCTCCCCGCGCGTTGGCCGAT
TCATTAATGCAGCTGGCACGACAGGTTTCCCGACTGGAAAGCGGGCAGTGAGCGCAACGCAATTAATGTG
AGTTAGCTCACTCATTAGGCACCCCAGGCTTTACACTTTATGCTTCCGGCTCGTATGTTGTGTGGAATTG
TGAGCGGATAACAATTTCACACAGGAAACAGCTATGACCATGATTACGCCAAGCGCGCAATTAACCCTCA
CTAAAGGGAACAAAAGCTGGAGCTGCAAGCTTAATGTAGTCTTATGCAATACTCTTGTAGTCTTGCAACA
TGGTAACGATGAGTTAGCAACATGCCTTACAAGGAGAGAAAAAGCACCGTGCATGCCGATTGGTGGAAGT
AAGGTGGTACGATCGTGCCTTATTAGGAAGGCAACAGACGGGTCTGACATGGATTGGACGAACCACTGAA
TTGCCGCATTGCAGAGATATTGTATTTAAGTGCCTAGCTCGATACATAAACGGGTCTCTCTGGTTAGACC
AGATCTGAGCCTGGGAGCTCTCTGGCTAACTAGGGAACCCACTGCTTAAGCCTCAATAAAGCTTGCCTTG
AGTGCTTCAAGTAGTGTGTGCCCGTCTGTTGTGTGACTCTGGTAACTAGAGATCCCTCAGACCCTTTTAG
TCAGTGTGGAAAATCTCTAGCAGTGGCGCCCGAACAGGGACTTGAAAGCGAAAGGGAAACCAGAGGAGCT
CTCTCGACGCAGGACTCGGCTTGCTGAAGCGCGCACGGCAAGAGGCGAGGGGCGGCGACTGGTGAGTACG
CCAAAAATTTTGACTAGCGGAGGCTAGAAGGAGAGAGATGGGTGCGAGAGCGTCAGTATTAAGCGGGGGA
GAATTAGATCGCGATGGGAAAAAATTCGGTTAAGGCCAGGGGGAAAGAAAAAATATAAATTAAAACATAT
AGTATGGGCAAGCAGGGAGCTAGAACGATTCGCAGTTAATCCTGGCCTGTTAGAAACATCAGAAGGCTGT
AGACAAATACTGGGACAGCTACAACCATCCCTTCAGACAGGATCAGAAGAACTTAGATCATTATATAATA
CAGTAGCAACCCTCTATTGTGTGCATCAAAGGATAGAGATAAAAGACACCAAGGAAGCTTTAGACAAGAT
AGAGGAAGAGCAAAACAAAAGTAAGACCACCGCACAGCAAGCGGCCGCTGATCTTCAGACCTGGAGGAGG
AGATATGAGGGACAATTGGAGAAGTGAATTATATAAATATAAAGTAGTAAAAATTGAACCATTAGGAGTA
GCACCCACCAAGGCAAAGAGAAGAGTGGTGCAGAGAGAAAAAAGAGCAGTGGGAATAGGAGCTTTGTTCC
TTGGGTTCTTGGGAGCAGCAGGAAGCACTATGGGCGCAGCGTCAATGACGCTGACGGTACAGGCCAGACA
ATTATTGTCTGGTATAGTGCAGCAGCAGAACAATTTGCTGAGGGCTATTGAGGCGCAACAGCATCTGTTG
CAACTCACAGTCTGGGGCATCAAGCAGCTCCAGGCAAGAATCCTGGCTGTGGAAAGATACCTAAAGGATC
AACAGCTCCTGGGGATTTGGGGTTGCTCTGGAAAACTCATTTGCACCACTGCTGTGCCTTGGAATGCTAG
TTGGAGTAATAAATCTCTGGAACAGATTTGGAATCACACGACCTGGATGGAGTGGGACAGAGAAATTAAC
AATTACACAAGCTTAATACACTCCTTAATTGAAGAATCGCAAAACCAGCAAGAAAAGAATGAACAAGAAT
TATTGGAATTAGATAAATGGGCAAGTTTGTGGAATTGGTTTAACATAACAAATTGGCTGTGGTATATAAA
ATTATTCATAATGATAGTAGGAGGCTTGGTAGGTTTAAGAATAGTTTTTGCTGTACTTTCTATAGTGAAT
AGAGTTAGGCAGGGATATTCACCATTATCGTTTCAGACCCACCTCCCAACCCCGAGGGGACCCAGAGAGG
GCCTATTTCCCATGATTCCTTCATATTTGCATATACGATACAAGGCTGTTAGAGAGATAATTAGAATTAA
TTTGACTGTAAACACAAAGATATTAGTACAAAATACGTGACGTAGAAAGTAATAATTTCTTGGGTAGTTT
GCAGTTTTAAAATTATGTTTTAAAATGGACTATCATATGCTTACCGTAACTTGAAAGTATTTCGATTTCT
TGGCTTTATATATCTTGTGGAAAGGACGAAACACCGGCCCGCGACTTGAAGAACGGGTTTTAGAGCTAGA
AATAGCAAGTTAAAATAAGGCTAGTCCGTTATCAACTTGAAAAAGTGGCACCGAGTCGGTGCTTTTTTAA
GCTTGGCGTAACTAGATCTTGAGACAAATGGCAGTATTCATCCACAATTTTAAAAGAAAAGGGGGGATTG
GGGGGTACAGTGCAGGGGAAAGAATAGTAGACATAATAGCAACAGACATACAAACTAAAGAATTACAAAA
ACAAATTACAAAAATTCAAAATTTTCGGGTTTATTACAGGGACAGCAGAGATCCACTTTGGCGCCGGCTC
GAGGGGG
