>Addgene plasmid #75645 | CDK6 gRNA (BRDN0001147855) | depositor partial sequence | sequence record 143105 | Target Sequence
GCCCGCGACTTGAAGAACGG
