>Addgene plasmid #75645 | CDK6 gRNA (BRDN0001147855) | addgene partial sequence | sequence record 184283 | hU6-F
GAAAGTAATAATTTCTTGGGTAGTTTGCAGTTTTAAAATTATGTTTTAAAATGGACTATCATATGCTTAC
CGTAACTTGAAAGTATTTCGATTTCTTGGCTTTATATATCTTGTGGAAAGGACGAAACACCGGCCCGCGA
CTTGAAGAACGGGTTTTAGAGCTAGAAATAGCAAGTTAAAATAAGGCTAGTCCGTTATCAACTTGAAAAA
GTGGCACCGAGTCGGTGCTTTTTTAAGCTTGGCGTAACTAGATCTTGAGACAAATGGCAGTATTCATCCA
CAATTTTAAAAGAAAAGGGGGGATTGGGGGGTACAGTGCAGGGGAAAGAATAGTAGACATAATAGCAACA
GACATACAAACTAAAGAATTACAAAAACAAATTACAAAAATTCAAAATTTTCGGGTTTATTACAGGGACA
GCAGAGATCCACTTTGGCGCCGGCTCGAGGGGGCCCGGGTGCAAAGATGGATAAAGTTTTAAACAGAGAG
GAATCTTTGCAGCTAATGGACCTTCTAGGTCTTGAAAGGAGTGGGAATTGGCTCCGGTGCCCGTCAGTGG
GCAGAGCGCA
